Addgene plasmid #120033: pMaCTag-P22
Purpose: Template for C-terminal PCR tagging of mammalian genes (Puromycin selection) with SNAP
Depositing lab: Michael Knop. Depositing organization: Universitaet Heidelberg. Publication: CRISPR-Cas12a-assisted PCR tagging of mammalian genes. Fueller J, Herbst K, Meurer M, Gubicza K, Kurtulmus B, Knopf JD, Kirrmaier D, Buchmuller BC, Pereira G, Lemberg MK, Knop M. J Cell Biol. 2020 Jun 1;219(6). pii: 151766. doi: 10.1083/jcb.201910210. PubMed 32406907.
Backbone
  Vector backbone: pFA6a
  Backbone size w/o insert (bp): 2412
  Vector type: PCR Template
  Selectable markers: Puromycin
Growth in bacteria
  Bacterial resistance: Ampicillin, 100 μg/mL
  Growth temperature: 37°C
  Growth strain: DH5alpha
  Copy number: High Copy
Gene/Insert
  Gene/Insert name: SNAP
  Species: H. sapiens (human)
  Promoter: None
  Tag / fusion protein: SNAP (C terminal on backbone)
  Cloning method: Restriction Enzyme; 5′ cloning site BamHI (not destroyed); 3′ cloning site SpeI (not destroyed)
  Sequencing primers: 5′ SP6; 3′ AAACCACAACTAGAATGCAGTG
Terms and licenses: Academic/Nonprofit Terms; Industry Terms: Not Available to Industry
Depositor comments: Template plasmid for C-terminal PCR tagging of mammalian genes. For M1 and M2 tagging oligo design please visit www.pcr-tagging.com Please visit https://www.biorxiv.org/content/early/2018/11/20/473876 for BioRxiv preprint
How to cite: pMaCTag-P22 was a gift from Michael Knop (Addgene plasmid # 120033 ; http://n2t.net/addgene:120033 ; RRID:Addgene_120033)
