[The description below was written by a language model from this plasmid's Addgene catalogue record and pLannotate feature annotations shown in this document.]
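Description:
pMaCTag-P22 is a 4,636 bp PCR-template plasmid built on the pFA6a backbone. It is not meant to be expressed in cells itself; it supplies a cassette for C-terminal tagging of endogenous mammalian genes with SNAP-tag under puromycin selection. It is propagated in E. coli as a high-copy plasmid through a ColE1/pUC-type origin and the AmpR β-lactamase gene. Short lacI, rop and bom fragments are backbone remnants. SP6 and T7 phage promoters flank the cassette region. The two sequence records, one from the depositor and one from repository sequencing, have the same length and the same feature order and differ only in where numbering starts.

The cassette begins with a promoterless SNAP-tag coding sequence, a human O6-alkylguanine-DNA-alkyltransferase variant that covalently binds benzylguanine derivatives, followed by an SV40 polyadenylation signal. The missing promoter fits the tagging design: once the tag is joined in frame to the 3′ end of a target gene, expression would come from that gene's own promoter. Downstream, two loxP sites bracket an SV40 enhancer/early promoter driving the pac puromycin N-acetyltransferase gene with a bGH poly(A) signal, followed by a human U6 Pol III promoter. The loxP sites should allow Cre-mediated removal of the marker and U6 segment after integration.

The associated method is CRISPR-Cas12a-assisted PCR tagging, in which gene-specific M1 and M2 tagging oligos amplify the cassette. The U6 promoter lies at the 3′ end with no annotated guide after it. This suggests that the reverse oligo supplies the Cas12a crRNA sequence, although the record does not say so explicitly.
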