Features (pLannotate 1.2.2; 16 found; start..end, strand, type, name):
     64..606     +  CDS            SNAP-tag®: human O6-alkylguanine-DNA-alkyltransferase variant that forms covalent bonds with benzylguanine derivatives optimized for mammalian expression
    616..737     +  polyA_signal   SV40 poly(A) signal: SV40 polyadenylation signal
    744..777     +  protein_bind   loxP: Cre-mediated recombination occurs in the 8-bp core sequence (GCATACAT). Cre recombinase
    784..1100    +  promoter       SV40 promoter: SV40 enhancer and early promoter
   1113..1709    +  CDS            pac: PUAC_STRAD - Protein predicted: Swiss-Prot protein existence level 4. Detoxification of puromycin. From Streptomyces alboniger.
   1722..1946    +  polyA_signal   bGH poly(A) signal: bovine growth hormone polyadenylation signal
   1953..2193    +  promoter       U6 promoter: RNA polymerase III promoter for human U6 snRNA
   2203..2236    +  protein_bind   loxP: Cre-mediated recombination occurs in the 8-bp core sequence (GCATACAT). Cre recombinase
   2274..2292    -  promoter       T7 promoter: promoter for bacteriophage T7 RNA polymerase
   2314..2367    -  CDS            lacI (fragment): lac repressor; lacI; The lac repressor binds to the lac operator to inhibit transcription in E. coli. This inhibition can be relieved by adding lactose or isopropyl-β-D-thiogalactopyranoside (IPTG).
   2550..3138    -  rep_origin     ori: high-copy-number ColE1/pMB1/pBR322/pUC origin of replication
   3309..4169    -  CDS            AmpR: β-lactamase; bla; confers resistance to ampicillin, carbenicillin, and related antibiotics
   4170..4274    -  promoter       AmpR promoter: bla
   4369..4404    +  CDS            rop (fragment): Rop protein, which maintains plasmids at low copy number; rop
   4506..4557    +  misc_feature   bom (fragment): basis of mobility region from pBR322
   4620..2       +  promoter       SP6 promoter (across the origin): promoter for bacteriophage SP6 RNA polymerase
>Addgene plasmid #120033 | pMaCTag-P22 | depositor full sequence | sequence record 228069 | pMaCTag-P22 sequence 4636 bps
GAACGCGGCCGCCAGCTGAAGCTTCGTACGTCAGGTGGAGGAGGTAGTGGCGGAGGCGGATCCGACAAAG
ACTGCGAAATGAAGCGCACCACCCTGGATAGCCCTCTGGGCAAGCTGGAACTGTCTGGGTGCGAACAGGG
CCTGCACGAGATCAAGCTGCTGGGCAAAGGAACATCTGCCGCCGACGCCGTGGAAGTGCCTGCCCCAGCC
GCCGTGCTGGGCGGACCAGAGCCACTGATGCAGGCCACCGCCTGGCTCAACGCCTACTTTCACCAGCCTG
AGGCCATCGAGGAGTTCCCTGTGCCAGCCCTGCACCACCCAGTGTTCCAGCAGGAGAGCTTTACCCGCCA
GGTGCTGTGGAAACTGCTGAAAGTGGTGAAGTTCGGAGAGGTCATCAGCTACCAGCAGCTGGCCGCCCTG
GCCGGCAATCCCGCCGCCACCGCCGCCGTGAAAACCGCCCTGAGCGGAAATCCCGTGCCCATTCTGATCC
CCTGCCACCGGGTGGTGTCTAGCTCTGGCGCCGTGGGGGGCTACGAGGGCGGGCTCGCCGTGAAAGAGTG
GCTGCTGGCCCACGAGGGCCACAGACTGGGCAAGCCTGGGCTGGGTTGAACTAGTAACTTGTTTATTGCA
GCTTATAATGGTTACAAATAAAGCAATAGCATCACAAATTTCACAAATAAAGCATTTTTTTCACTGCATT
CTAGTTGTGGTTTGTCCAAACTCATCAATGTATCTTAGTCGATATAACTTCGTATAGCATACATTATACG
AAGTTATGTCGACGGTGTGGAAAGTCCCCAGGCTCCCCAGCAGGCAGAAGTATGCAAAGCATGCATCTCA
ATTAGTCAGCAACCAGGTGTGGAAAGTCCCCAGGCTCCCCAGCAGGCAGAAGTATGCAAAGCATGCATCT
CAATTAGTCAGCAACCATAGTCCCGCCCCTAACTCCGCCCATCCCGCCCCTAACTCCGCCCAGTTCCGCC
CATTCTCCGCCCCATGGCTGACTAATTTTTTTTATTTATGCAGAGGCCGAGGCCGCCTCGGCCTCTGAGC
TATTCCAGAAGTAGTGAGGAGGCTTTTTTGGAGGCCTAGGCTTTTGCAAAGAATTCGCCACCATGACTGA
GTACAAGCCTACTGTGCGTTTAGCCACCAGGGATGATGTGCCACGAGCCGTGAGGACACTAGCAGCCGCC
TTTGCTGACTACCCAGCTACAAGGCACACCGTGGACCCTGACAGACACATTGAAAGAGTCACAGAACTTC
AGGAGCTGTTTTTAACTAGGGTGGGCCTGGATATTGGCAAAGTCTGGGTGGCCGATGATGGAGCAGCAGT
TGCAGTGTGGACCACCCCAGAGTCTGTTGAAGCTGGAGCTGTCTTTGCAGAAATTGGACCAAGAATGGCC
GAGTTATCTGGCAGCAGGCTGGCTGCTCAACAGCAGATGGAAGGATTATTAGCTCCCCACAGACCCAAGG
AGCCTGCCTGGTTCCTGGCAACAGTTGGAGTTTCTCCAGACCATCAGGGCAAGGGCTTAGGATCTGCTGT
GGTGCTGCCTGGTGTGGAAGCAGCTGAGAGAGCTGGGGTGCCAGCATTTCTGGAGACATCAGCTCCTAGA
AACCTGCCCTTCTATGAACGGCTGGGCTTCACAGTGACTGCTGATGTGGAGGTGCCTGAGGGCCCCAGAA
CCTGGTGCATGACAAGAAAACCAGGAGCCTGACTGCAGCGACTGTGCCTTCTAGTTGCCAGCCATCTGTT
GTTTGCCCCTCCCCCGTGCCTTCCTTGACCCTGGAAGGTGCCACTCCCACTGTCCTTTCCTAATAAAATG
AGGAAATTGCATCGCATTGTCTGAGTAGGTGTCATTCTATTCTGGGGGGTGGGGTGGGGCAGGACAGCAA
GGGGGAGGATTGGGAAGACAATAGCAGGCATGCTGGGGATGCGGTGGGCTCTATGGCTCGAGGAGGGCCT
ATTTCCCATGATTCCTTCATATTTGCATATACGATACAAGGCTGTTAGAGAGATAATTGGAATTAATTTG
ACTGTAAACACAAAGATATTAGTACAAAATACGTGACGTAGAAAGTAATAATTTCTTGGGTAGTTTGCAG
TTTTAAAATTATGTTTTAAAATGGACTATCATATGCTTACCGTAACTTGAAAGTATTTCGATTTCTTGGC
TTTATATATCTTGTGGAAAGGACGAAACACCGATAACTTCGTATAGCATACATTATACGAAGTTATGGTA
CCGATGCAGCTAGCCCGCGGATCTGCCGGTCTCCCTATAGTGAGTCGTATTAATTTCGATAAGCCAGGTT
AACCTGCATTAATGAATCGGCCAACGCGCGGGGAGAGGCGGTTTGCGTATTGGGCGCTCTTCCGCTTCCT
CGCTCACTGACTCGCTGCGCTCGGTCGTTCGGCTGCGGCGAGCGGTATCAGCTCACTCAAAGGCGGTAAT
ACGGTTATCCACAGAATCAGGGGATAACGCAGGAAAGAACATGTGAGCAAAAGGCCAGCAAAAGGCCAGG
AACCGTAAAAAGGCCGCGTTGCTGGCGTTTTTCCATAGGCTCCGCCCCCCTGACGAGCATCACAAAAATC
GACGCTCAAGTCAGAGGTGGCGAAACCCGACAGGACTATAAAGATACCAGGCGTTTCCCCCTGGAAGCTC
CCTCGTGCGCTCTCCTGTTCCGACCCTGCCGCTTACCGGATACCTGTCCGCCTTTCTCCCTTCGGGAAGC
GTGGCGCTTTCTCAATGCTCACGCTGTAGGTATCTCAGTTCGGTGTAGGTCGTTCGCTCCAAGCTGGGCT
GTGTGCACGAACCCCCCGTTCAGCCCGACCGCTGCGCCTTATCCGGTAACTATCGTCTTGAGTCCAACCC
GGTAAGACACGACTTATCGCCACTGGCAGCAGCCACTGGTAACAGGATTAGCAGAGCGAGGTATGTAGGC
GGTGCTACAGAGTTCTTGAAGTGGTGGCCTAACTACGGCTACACTAGAAGGACAGTATTTGGTATCTGCG
CTCTGCTGAAGCCAGTTACCTTCGGAAAAAGAGTTGGTAGCTCTTGATCCGGCAAACAAACCACCGCTGG
TAGCGGTGGTTTTTTTGTTTGCAAGCAGCAGATTACGCGCAGAAAAAAAGGATCTCAAGAAGATCCTTTG
ATCTTTTCTACGGGGTCTGACGCTCAGTGGAACGAAAACTCACGTTAAGGGATTTTGGTCATGAGATTAT
CAAAAAGGATCTTCACCTAGATCCTTTTAAATTAAAAATGAAGTTTTAAATCAATCTAAAGTATATATGA
GTAAACTTGGTCTGACAGTTACCAATGCTTAATCAGTGAGGCACCTATCTCAGCGATCTGTCTATTTCGT
TCATCCATAGTTGCCTGACTCCCCGTCGTGTAGATAACTACGATACGGGAGGGCTTACCATCTGGCCCCA
GTGCTGCAATGATACCGCGAGACCCACGCTCACCGGCTCCAGATTTATCAGCAATAAACCAGCCAGCCGG
AAGGGCCGAGCGCAGAAGTGGTCCTGCAACTTTATCCGCCTCCATCCAGTCTATTAATTGTTGCCGGGAA
GCTAGAGTAAGTAGTTCGCCAGTTAATAGTTTGCGCAACGTTGTTGCCATTGCTACAGGCATCGTGGTGT
CACGCTCGTCGTTTGGTATGGCTTCATTCAGCTCCGGTTCCCAACGATCAAGGCGAGTTACATGATCCCC
CATGTTGTGCAAAAAAGCGGTTAGCTCCTTCGGTCCTCCGATCGTTGTCAGAAGTAAGTTGGCCGCAGTG
TTATCACTCATGGTTATGGCAGCACTGCATAATTCTCTTACTGTCATGCCATCCGTAAGATGCTTTTCTG
TGACTGGTGAGTACTCAACCAAGTCATTCTGAGAATAGTGTATGCGGCGACCGAGTTGCTCTTGCCCGGC
GTCAATACGGGATAATACCGCGCCACATAGCAGAACTTTAAAAGTGCTCATCATTGGAAAACGTTCTTCG
GGGCGAAAACTCTCAAGGATCTTACCGCTGTTGAGATCCAGTTCGATGTAACCCACTCGTGCACCCAACT
GATCTTCAGCATCTTTTACTTTCACCAGCGTTTCTGGGTGAGCAAAAACAGGAAGGCAAAATGCCGCAAA
AAAGGGAATAAGGGCGACACGGAAATGTTGAATACTCATACTCTTCCTTTTTCAATATTATTGAAGCATT
TATCAGGGTTATTGTCTCATGAGCGGATACATATTTGAATGTATTTAGAAAAATAAACAAATAGGGGTTC
CGCGCACATTTCCCCGAAAAGTGCCACCTGACGTCTAAGAAACCATTATTATCATGACATTAACCTATAA
AAATAGGCGTATCACGAGGCCCTTTCGTCTCGCGCGTTTCGGTGATGACGGTGAAAACCTCTGACACATG
CAGCTCCCGGAGACGGTCACAGCTTGTCTGTAAGCGGATGCCGGGAGCAGACAAGCCCGTCAGGGCGCGT
CAGCGGGTGTTGGCGGGTGTCGGGGCTGGCTTAACTATGCGGCATCAGAGCAGATTGTACTGAGAGTGCA
CCATATGGACATATTGTCGTTAGAACGCGGCTACAATTAATACATAACCTTATGTATCATACACATACGA
TTTAGGTGACACTATA
