Features (pLannotate 1.2.2; 16 found; start..end, strand, type, name):
      1..19      +  promoter       SP6 promoter: promoter for bacteriophage SP6 RNA polymerase
     81..623     +  CDS            SNAP-tag®: human O6-alkylguanine-DNA-alkyltransferase variant that forms covalent bonds with benzylguanine derivatives optimized for mammalian expression
    633..754     +  polyA_signal   SV40 poly(A) signal: SV40 polyadenylation signal
    761..794     +  protein_bind   loxP: Cre-mediated recombination occurs in the 8-bp core sequence (GCATACAT). Cre recombinase
    801..1117    +  promoter       SV40 promoter: SV40 enhancer and early promoter
   1130..1726    +  CDS            pac: PUAC_STRAD - Protein predicted: Swiss-Prot protein existence level 4. Detoxification of puromycin. From Streptomyces alboniger.
   1739..1963    +  polyA_signal   bGH poly(A) signal: bovine growth hormone polyadenylation signal
   1970..2210    +  promoter       U6 promoter: RNA polymerase III promoter for human U6 snRNA
   2220..2253    +  protein_bind   loxP: Cre-mediated recombination occurs in the 8-bp core sequence (GCATACAT). Cre recombinase
   2291..2309    -  promoter       T7 promoter: promoter for bacteriophage T7 RNA polymerase
   2331..2384    -  CDS            lacI (fragment): lac repressor; lacI; The lac repressor binds to the lac operator to inhibit transcription in E. coli. This inhibition can be relieved by adding lactose or isopropyl-β-D-thiogalactopyranoside (IPTG).
   2567..3155    -  rep_origin     ori: high-copy-number ColE1/pMB1/pBR322/pUC origin of replication
   3326..4186    -  CDS            AmpR: β-lactamase; bla; confers resistance to ampicillin, carbenicillin, and related antibiotics
   4187..4291    -  promoter       AmpR promoter: bla
   4386..4421    +  CDS            rop (fragment): Rop protein, which maintains plasmids at low copy number; rop
   4523..4574    +  misc_feature   bom (fragment): basis of mobility region from pBR322
>Addgene plasmid #120033 | pMaCTag-P22 | addgene full sequence | sequence record 232639 | Addgene NGS Result
ATTTAGGTGACACTATAGAACGCGGCCGCCAGCTGAAGCTTCGTACGTCAGGTGGAGGAGGTAGTGGCGG
AGGCGGATCCGACAAAGACTGCGAAATGAAGCGCACCACCCTGGATAGCCCTCTGGGCAAGCTGGAACTG
TCTGGGTGCGAACAGGGCCTGCACGAGATCAAGCTGCTGGGCAAAGGAACATCTGCCGCCGACGCCGTGG
AAGTGCCTGCCCCAGCCGCCGTGCTGGGCGGACCAGAGCCACTGATGCAGGCCACCGCCTGGCTCAACGC
CTACTTTCACCAGCCTGAGGCCATCGAGGAGTTCCCTGTGCCAGCCCTGCACCACCCAGTGTTCCAGCAG
GAGAGCTTTACCCGCCAGGTGCTGTGGAAACTGCTGAAAGTGGTGAAGTTCGGAGAGGTCATCAGCTACC
AGCAGCTGGCCGCCCTGGCCGGCAATCCCGCCGCCACCGCCGCCGTGAAAACCGCCCTGAGCGGAAATCC
CGTGCCCATTCTGATCCCCTGCCACCGGGTGGTGTCTAGCTCTGGCGCCGTGGGGGGCTACGAGGGCGGG
CTCGCCGTGAAAGAGTGGCTGCTGGCCCACGAGGGCCACAGACTGGGCAAGCCTGGGCTGGGTTGAACTA
GTAACTTGTTTATTGCAGCTTATAATGGTTACAAATAAAGCAATAGCATCACAAATTTCACAAATAAAGC
ATTTTTTTCACTGCATTCTAGTTGTGGTTTGTCCAAACTCATCAATGTATCTTAGTCGATATAACTTCGT
ATAGCATACATTATACGAAGTTATGTCGACGGTGTGGAAAGTCCCCAGGCTCCCCAGCAGGCAGAAGTAT
GCAAAGCATGCATCTCAATTAGTCAGCAACCAGGTGTGGAAAGTCCCCAGGCTCCCCAGCAGGCAGAAGT
ATGCAAAGCATGCATCTCAATTAGTCAGCAACCATAGTCCCGCCCCTAACTCCGCCCATCCCGCCCCTAA
CTCCGCCCAGTTCCGCCCATTCTCCGCCCCATGGCTGACTAATTTTTTTTATTTATGCAGAGGCCGAGGC
CGCCTCGGCCTCTGAGCTATTCCAGAAGTAGTGAGGAGGCTTTTTTGGAGGCCTAGGCTTTTGCAAAGAA
TTCGCCACCATGACTGAGTACAAGCCTACTGTGCGTTTAGCCACCAGGGATGATGTGCCACGAGCCGTGA
GGACACTAGCAGCCGCCTTTGCTGACTACCCAGCTACAAGGCACACCGTGGACCCTGACAGACACATTGA
AAGAGTCACAGAACTTCAGGAGCTGTTTTTAACTAGGGTGGGCCTGGATATTGGCAAAGTCTGGGTGGCC
GATGATGGAGCAGCAGTTGCAGTGTGGACCACCCCAGAGTCTGTTGAAGCTGGAGCTGTCTTTGCAGAAA
TTGGACCAAGAATGGCCGAGTTATCTGGCAGCAGGCTGGCTGCTCAACAGCAGATGGAAGGATTATTAGC
TCCCCACAGACCCAAGGAGCCTGCCTGGTTCCTGGCAACAGTTGGAGTTTCTCCAGACCATCAGGGCAAG
GGCTTAGGATCTGCTGTGGTGCTGCCTGGTGTGGAAGCAGCTGAGAGAGCTGGGGTGCCAGCATTTCTGG
AGACATCAGCTCCTAGAAACCTGCCCTTCTATGAACGGCTGGGCTTCACAGTGACTGCTGATGTGGAGGT
GCCTGAGGGCCCCAGAACCTGGTGCATGACAAGAAAACCAGGAGCCTGACTGCAGCGACTGTGCCTTCTA
GTTGCCAGCCATCTGTTGTTTGCCCCTCCCCCGTGCCTTCCTTGACCCTGGAAGGTGCCACTCCCACTGT
CCTTTCCTAATAAAATGAGGAAATTGCATCGCATTGTCTGAGTAGGTGTCATTCTATTCTGGGGGGTGGG
GTGGGGCAGGACAGCAAGGGGGAGGATTGGGAAGACAATAGCAGGCATGCTGGGGATGCGGTGGGCTCTA
TGGCTCGAGGAGGGCCTATTTCCCATGATTCCTTCATATTTGCATATACGATACAAGGCTGTTAGAGAGA
TAATTGGAATTAATTTGACTGTAAACACAAAGATATTAGTACAAAATACGTGACGTAGAAAGTAATAATT
TCTTGGGTAGTTTGCAGTTTTAAAATTATGTTTTAAAATGGACTATCATATGCTTACCGTAACTTGAAAG
TATTTCGATTTCTTGGCTTTATATATCTTGTGGAAAGGACGAAACACCGATAACTTCGTATAGCATACAT
TATACGAAGTTATGGTACCGATGCAGCTAGCCCGCGGATCTGCCGGTCTCCCTATAGTGAGTCGTATTAA
TTTCGATAAGCCAGGTTAACCTGCATTAATGAATCGGCCAACGCGCGGGGAGAGGCGGTTTGCGTATTGG
GCGCTCTTCCGCTTCCTCGCTCACTGACTCGCTGCGCTCGGTCGTTCGGCTGCGGCGAGCGGTATCAGCT
CACTCAAAGGCGGTAATACGGTTATCCACAGAATCAGGGGATAACGCAGGAAAGAACATGTGAGCAAAAG
GCCAGCAAAAGGCCAGGAACCGTAAAAAGGCCGCGTTGCTGGCGTTTTTCCATAGGCTCCGCCCCCCTGA
CGAGCATCACAAAAATCGACGCTCAAGTCAGAGGTGGCGAAACCCGACAGGACTATAAAGATACCAGGCG
TTTCCCCCTGGAAGCTCCCTCGTGCGCTCTCCTGTTCCGACCCTGCCGCTTACCGGATACCTGTCCGCCT
TTCTCCCTTCGGGAAGCGTGGCGCTTTCTCATAGCTCACGCTGTAGGTATCTCAGTTCGGTGTAGGTCGT
TCGCTCCAAGCTGGGCTGTGTGCACGAACCCCCCGTTCAGCCCGACCGCTGCGCCTTATCCGGTAACTAT
CGTCTTGAGTCCAACCCGGTAAGACACGACTTATCGCCACTGGCAGCAGCCACTGGTAACAGGATTAGCA
GAGCGAGGTATGTAGGCGGTGCTACAGAGTTCTTGAAGTGGTGGCCTAACTACGGCTACACTAGAAGAAC
AGTATTTGGTATCTGCGCTCTGCTGAAGCCAGTTACCTTCGGAAAAAGAGTTGGTAGCTCTTGATCCGGC
AAACAAACCACCGCTGGTAGCGGTGGTTTTTTTGTTTGCAAGCAGCAGATTACGCGCAGAAAAAAAGGAT
CTCAAGAAGATCCTTTGATCTTTTCTACGGGGTCTGACGCTCAGTGGAACGAAAACTCACGTTAAGGGAT
TTTGGTCATGAGATTATCAAAAAGGATCTTCACCTAGATCCTTTTAAATTAAAAATGAAGTTTTAAATCA
ATCTAAAGTATATATGAGTAAACTTGGTCTGACAGTTACCAATGCTTAATCAGTGAGGCACCTATCTCAG
CGATCTGTCTATTTCGTTCATCCATAGTTGCCTGACTCCCCGTCGTGTAGATAACTACGATACGGGAGGG
CTTACCATCTGGCCCCAGTGCTGCAATGATACCGCGAGACCCACGCTCACCGGCTCCAGATTTATCAGCA
ATAAACCAGCCAGCCGGAAGGGCCGAGCGCAGAAGTGGTCCTGCAACTTTATCCGCCTCCATCCAGTCTA
TTAATTGTTGCCGGGAAGCTAGAGTAAGTAGTTCGCCAGTTAATAGTTTGCGCAACGTTGTTGCCATTGC
TACAGGCATCGTGGTGTCACGCTCGTCGTTTGGTATGGCTTCATTCAGCTCCGGTTCCCAACGATCAAGG
CGAGTTACATGATCCCCCATGTTGTGCAAAAAAGCGGTTAGCTCCTTCGGTCCTCCGATCGTTGTCAGAA
GTAAGTTGGCCGCAGTGTTATCACTCATGGTTATGGCAGCACTGCATAATTCTCTTACTGTCATGCCATC
CGTAAGATGCTTTTCTGTGACTGGTGAGTACTCAACCAAGTCATTCTGAGAATAGTGTATGCGGCGACCG
AGTTGCTCTTGCCCGGCGTCAATACGGGATAATACCGCGCCACATAGCAGAACTTTAAAAGTGCTCATCA
TTGGAAAACGTTCTTCGGGGCGAAAACTCTCAAGGATCTTACCGCTGTTGAGATCCAGTTCGATGTAACC
CACTCGTGCACCCAACTGATCTTCAGCATCTTTTACTTTCACCAGCGTTTCTGGGTGAGCAAAAACAGGA
AGGCAAAATGCCGCAAAAAAGGGAATAAGGGCGACACGGAAATGTTGAATACTCATACTCTTCCTTTTTC
AATATTATTGAAGCATTTATCAGGGTTATTGTCTCATGAGCGGATACATATTTGAATGTATTTAGAAAAA
TAAACAAATAGGGGTTCCGCGCACATTTCCCCGAAAAGTGCCACCTGACGTCTAAGAAACCATTATTATC
ATGACATTAACCTATAAAAATAGGCGTATCACGAGGCCCTTTCGTCTCGCGCGTTTCGGTGATGACGGTG
AAAACCTCTGACACATGCAGCTCCCGGAGACGGTCACAGCTTGTCTGTAAGCGGATGCCGGGAGCAGACA
AGCCCGTCAGGGCGCGTCAGCGGGTGTTGGCGGGTGTCGGGGCTGGCTTAACTATGCGGCATCAGAGCAG
ATTGTACTGAGAGTGCACCATATGGACATATTGTCGTTAGAACGCGGCTACAATTAATACATAACCTTAT
GTATCATACACATACG
